Addgene plasmid #110259: IQSEC2 (IQSEC2A-c001)
Purpose: Bacterial expression for structure determination; may not be full ORF
Depositing lab: Nicola Burgess-Brown. Depositing organization: University of Oxford.
Backbone
  Vector backbone: pNIC28-10His
  Vector type: Bacterial Expression
Growth in bacteria
  Bacterial resistance: Kanamycin, 50 μg/mL
  Growth temperature: 37°C
  Growth strain: DH5alpha
  Copy number: Low Copy
Gene/Insert
  Gene/Insert name: IQSEC2 (alt name: IQ motif and Sec7 domain 2)
  Species: H. sapiens (human)
  Entrez Gene: IQSEC2 (a.k.a. BRAG1, IQ-ArfGEF, MRX1, MRX18, MRX78)
  Tag / fusion protein: His10-TEV (N terminal on insert)
  Cloning method: Ligation Independent Cloning
Terms and licenses: Academic/Nonprofit Terms; Industry Terms: Not Available to Industry
Depositor comments: Use BL21 (DE3) Star for expression. PDB structure, 6FAE, is a complex of (ARF1A-c001 & IQSEC2A-c003).
How to cite: IQSEC2 (IQSEC2A-c001) was a gift from Nicola Burgess-Brown (Addgene plasmid # 110259 ; http://n2t.net/addgene:110259 ; RRID:Addgene_110259)
