[The description below was written by a language model from this plasmid's Addgene catalogue record and the feature table of its GenBank file.]
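Description:
IQSEC2 (IQSEC2A-c001) is a 6,480 bp bacterial expression plasmid built on the pNIC28-10His backbone. It was made to produce a fragment of human IQSEC2 (IQ motif and Sec7 domain 2, also known as BRAG1 or IQ-ArfGEF) for structure determination. The record warns that the insert may not be the full open reading frame. The insert is not annotated in the feature table, but it must lie in the roughly 1.2 kb between the TEV site and the downstream 6xHis annotation, which suggests a domain-sized construct rather than the whole protein. It was introduced by ligation-independent cloning.

Expression follows the pET-style arrangement. A T7 promoter with an adjacent lac operator and the T7 gene 10 ribosome binding site drives the coding region, which ends at a T7 terminator. A plasmid-borne lacI gene with its own promoter supplies the repressor, so transcription stays off until IPTG induction in a host that provides T7 RNA polymerase; the depositor specifies a BL21(DE3) derivative. The protein carries an N-terminal 10xHis tag for metal-affinity purification, followed by a TEV protease site that allows the tag to be removed. The 6xHis sequence annotated downstream of the insert is probably a vector remnant. The catalogue lists only the N-terminal tag, and the record does not say whether this sequence is translated.

The plasmid is selected with kanamycin through the aph(3')-Ia gene. It replicates from a ColE1/pBR322-type origin with bom and rop, consistent with the low-copy listing, and it also contains an f1 origin. The depositor notes that a related deposited crystal structure is a complex of ARF1 with a different IQSEC2 construct (c003), not this one.
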