LOCUS       Exported 6480 bp ds-DNA circular SYN 13-MAY-2021
DEFINITION  Bacterial expression for structure determination; may not be full
            ORF.
ACCESSION   .
VERSION     .
KEYWORDS    IQSEC2 (IQSEC2A-c001)
SOURCE      synthetic DNA construct
  ORGANISM  synthetic DNA construct
REFERENCE   1 (bases 1 to 6480)
  TITLE     SGC Oxford April 2018 plasmids
REFERENCE   2 (bases 1 to 6480)
  AUTHORS   .
  TITLE     Direct Submission
  JOURNAL   Exported May 13, 2021 from SnapGene Server 1.1.58
            http://www.snapgene.com
FEATURES             Location/Qualifiers
     source          1..6480
                     /organism="synthetic DNA construct"
                     /mol_type="other DNA"
     primer_bind     1..20
                     /label=T7
                     /note="T7 promoter, forward primer"
     promoter        1..19
                     /label=T7 promoter
                     /note="promoter for bacteriophage T7 RNA polymerase"
     protein_bind    20..44
                     /label=lac operator
                     /bound_moiety="lac repressor encoded by lacI"
                     /note="The lac repressor binds to the lac operator to
                     inhibit transcription in E. coli. This inhibition can be
                     relieved by adding lactose or
                     isopropyl-beta-D-thiogalactopyranoside (IPTG)."
     RBS             59..81
                     /note="efficient ribosome binding site from bacteriophage
                     T7 gene 10 (Olins and Rangwala, 1989)"
     CDS             92..121
                     /codon_start=1
                     /product="10xHis affinity tag"
                     /label=10xHis
                     /translation="HHHHHHHHHH"
     CDS             146..166
                     /codon_start=1
                     /product="tobacco etch virus (TEV) protease recognition and
                     cleavage site"
                     /label=TEV site
                     /translation="ENLYFQS"
     CDS             1345..1362
                     /codon_start=1
                     /product="6xHis affinity tag"
                     /label=6xHis
                     /translation="HHHHHH"
     primer_bind     complement(1415..1433)
                     /label=T7 Term
                     /note="T7 terminator, reverse primer"
     terminator      1429..1476
                     /label=T7 terminator
                     /note="transcription terminator for bacteriophage T7 RNA
                     polymerase"
     rep_origin      1513..1968
                     /direction=RIGHT
                     /label=f1 ori
                     /note="f1 bacteriophage origin of replication; arrow
                     indicates direction of (+) strand synthesis"
     primer_bind     complement(1600..1619)
                     /label=F1ori-R
                     /note="F1 origin, reverse primer"
     primer_bind     1810..1831
                     /label=F1ori-F
                     /note="F1 origin, forward primer"
     CDS             complement(2060..2875)
                     /codon_start=1
                     /gene="aph(3')-Ia"
                     /product="aminoglycoside phosphotransferase"
                     /label=KanR
                     /note="confers resistance to kanamycin in bacteria or G418
                     (Geneticin(R)) in eukaryotes"
                     /translation="MSHIQRETSCSRPRLNSNMDADLYGYKWARDNVGQSGATIYRLYG
                     KPDAPELFLKHGKGSVANDVTDEMVRLNWLTEFMPLPTIKHFIRTPDDAWLLTTAIPGK
                     TAFQVLEEYPDSGENIVDALAVFLRRLHSIPVCNCPFNSDRVFRLAQAQSRMNNGLVDA
                     SDFDDERNGWPVEQVWKEMHKLLPFSPDSVVTHGDFSLDNLIFDEGKLIGCIDVGRVGI
                     ADRYQDLAILWNCLGEFSPSLQKRLFQKYGIDNPDMNKLQFHLMLDEFF"
     primer_bind     2783..2802
                     /label=Kan-R
                     /note="Kanamycin resistance gene, reverse primer"
     primer_bind     2867..2886
                     /label=pENTR-R
                     /note="pENTR vectors, reverse primer"
     rep_origin      2997..3585
                     /direction=RIGHT
                     /label=ori
                     /note="high-copy-number ColE1/pMB1/pBR322/pUC origin of
                     replication"
     primer_bind     3486..3505
                     /label=pBR322ori-F
                     /note="pBR322 origin, forward primer"
     primer_bind     3739..3756
                     /label=L4440
                     /note="L4440 vector, forward primer"
     misc_feature    3771..3910
                     /label=bom
                     /note="basis of mobility region from pBR322"
     primer_bind     complement(3836..3855)
                     /label=pRS-marker
                     /note="pRS vectors, use to sequence yeast selectable
                     marker"
     primer_bind     3996..4018
                     /label=pGEX 3'
                     /note="pGEX vectors, reverse primer"
     CDS             complement(4012..4203)
                     /codon_start=1
                     /gene="rop"
                     /product="Rop protein, which maintains plasmids at low copy
                     number"
                     /label=rop
                     /translation="MTKQEKTALNMARFIRSQTLTLLEKLNELDADEQADICESLHDHA
                     DELYRSCLARFGDDGENL"
     CDS             complement(5012..6094)
                     /codon_start=1
                     /gene="lacI"
                     /product="lac repressor"
                     /label=lacI
                     /note="The lac repressor binds to the lac operator to
                     inhibit transcription in E. coli. This inhibition can be
                     relieved by adding lactose or
                     isopropyl-beta-D-thiogalactopyranoside (IPTG)."
                     /translation="MKPVTLYDVAEYAGVSYQTVSRVVNQASHVSAKTREKVEAAMAEL
                     NYIPNRVAQQLAGKQSLLIGVATSSLALHAPSQIVAAIKSRADQLGASVVVSMVERSGV
                     EACKAAVHNLLAQRVSGLIINYPLDDQDAIAVEAACTNVPALFLDVSDQTPINSIIFSH
                     EDGTRLGVEHLVALGHQQIALLAGPLSSVSARLRLAGWHKYLTRNQIQPIAEREGDWSA
                     MSGFQQTMQMLNEGIVPTAMLVANDQMALGAMRAITESGLRVGADISVVGYDDTEDSSC
                     YIPPLTTIKQDFRLLGQTSVDRLLQLSQGQAVKGNQLLPVSLVKRKTTLAPNTQTASPR
                     ALADSLMQLARQVSRLESGQ"
     primer_bind     6056..6075
                     /label=LacI-R
                     /note="LacI, reverse primer"
     promoter        complement(6095..6172)
                     /gene="lacI"
                     /label=lacI promoter
     primer_bind     6378..6397
                     /label=pBRrevBam
                     /note="pBR322 vectors, tet region, downstream of BamHI,
                     reverse primer"
ORIGIN
        1 taatacgact cactataggg gaattgtgag cggataacaa ttcccctcta gaaataattt
       61 tgtttaactt taagaaggag atatacatat gcaccatcat catcatcatc atcatcatca
      121 ttcttctggt gtagatctgg gtaccgagaa cctgtacttc caatccatgt gcaaacagac
      181 ctatcagcgt gaaacccgtc atagctggga tagtccggca tttaacaatg atgttgttca
      241 gcgtcgtcat tatcgtattg gtctgaacct gtttaacaag aaaccggaaa aaggcatcca
      301 gtatctgatt gaacgtggtt ttctgagcga tacaccggtt ggtgttgcac attttattct
      361 ggaacgtaaa ggtctgagcc gtcagatgat tggtgaattt ctgggtaatc gtcagaaaca
      421 gtttaatcgt gatgttctgg attgcgtggt tgatgaaatg gattttagca gcatggatct
      481 ggatgatgca ctgcgtaaat ttcagagcca tattcgtgtt cagggtgaag cacagaaagt
      541 tgaacgcctg attgaagcat ttagccagcg ttattgtgtt tgtaatccgg cactggttcg
      601 tcagtttcgc aatccggata ccatttttat cctggccttt gcaattattc tgctgaacac
      661 cgatatgtat agcccgagcg ttaaagcaga acgtaaaatg aaactggacg acttcattaa
      721 aaacctgcgt ggtgttgata acggtgaaga tattccgcgt gatctgctgg ttggtattta
      781 tcagcgtatt cagggtcgtg aactgcgtac caatgatgat catgttagcc aggttcaggc
      841 agttgaacgt atgattgttg gtaaaaaacc ggttctgagc ctgccgcatc gtcgtctggt
      901 ttgttgttgt cagctgtatg aagttccgga tccgaatcgt ccgcagcgtc tgggtctgca
      961 tcagcgcgaa gtttttctgt ttaatgattt actggtggtg accaaaatct tccagaaaaa
     1021 aaagatcctg gtgacctata gctttcgtca gagctttccg ctggttgaaa tgcacatgca
     1081 gctgtttcag aacagctatt atcagtttgg cattaaactg ctgagcgcag ttccaggtgg
     1141 tgaacgcaaa gttctgatta tctttaatgc accgagcctg caggatcgtc tgcgttttac
     1201 cagcgatctg cgtgaaagca ttgccgaagt tcaagagatg gaaaaatatc gtgttgaaag
     1261 cgagctggaa aaacagaaat gacagtaaag gtggatacgg atccgaattc gagctccgtc
     1321 gacaagcttg cggccgcact cgagcaccac caccaccacc actgagatcc ggctgctaac
     1381 aaagcccgaa aggaagctga gttggctgct gccaccgctg agcaataact agcataaccc
     1441 cttggggcct ctaaacgggt cttgaggggt tttttgctga aaggaggaac tatatccgga
     1501 ttggcgaatg ggnnnnnnnn nnnnnnnnnn nnnnnnnnnn nnnnnnnnnn nnnnnnnnnn
     1561 nnnnnnnnnn nnnnnnnnnn nnnnnnnnnn nnnnnnnnnn nnnnnnnnnn nnnnnnnnnn
     1621 nnnnnnnnnn nnnnnncnnn nnnnnnnnnn nnnnnnnnnn nnnnnnnnnn nnnnnnnnnn
     1681 nnnnnnnnnn nnnnnnnnnn nnnnnnnnnn nnnnnnnnnn nnnnnnnnan nnnnnnnnnn
     1741 nnnnnnnnnn nnnnnnnnnn nnnnnnnnnn nnnnnnnncc tttgacgttg gagtccacgt
     1801 tctttnnnnn nnnnnnnnnn nnnnnnnnnn nnnnnnnnnn nnaccctatc tcggtctatt
     1861 cttttgattt ataagggatt ttgccgattt cggcctattg gttaaaaaat gagctgattt
     1921 aacaaaaatt taacgcgaat tttaacaaaa tattaacgct tacaatttag gtggcacttt
     1981 tcggggaaat gtgcgcggaa cccctatttg tttatttttc taaatacatt caaatatgta
     2041 tccgctcatg aattaattct tagaaaaact catcgagcat caaatgaaac tgcaatttat
     2101 tcatatcagg attatcaata ccatattttt gaaaaagccg tttctgtaat gaaggagaaa
     2161 actcaccgag gcagttccat aggatggcaa gatcctggta tcggtctgcg attccgactc
     2221 gtccaacatc aatacaacct attaatttcc cctcgtcaaa aataaggtta tcaagtgaga
     2281 aatcaccatg agtgacgact gaatccggtg agaatggcaa aagtttatgc atttctttcc
     2341 agacttgttc aacaggccag ccattacgct cgtcatcaaa atcactcgca tcaaccaaac
     2401 cgttattcat tcgtgattgc gcctgagcga gacgaaatac gcgatcgctg ttaaaaggac
     2461 aattacaaac aggaatcgaa tgcaaccggc gcaggaacac tgccagcgca tcaacaatat
     2521 tttcacctga atcaggatat tcttctaata cctggaatgc tgttttcccg gggatcgcag
     2581 tggtgagtaa ccatgcatca tcaggagtac ggataaaatg cttgatggtc ggaagaggca
     2641 taaattccgt cagccagttt agtctgacca tctcatctgt aacatcattg gcaacgctac
     2701 ctttgccatg tttcagaaac aactctggcg catcgggctt cccatacaat cgatagattg
     2761 tcgcacctga ttgcccgaca ttatcgcgag cccatttata cccatataaa tcagcatcca
     2821 tgttggaatt taatcgcggc ctagagcaag acgtttcccg ttgaatatgg ctcataacac
     2881 cccttgtatt actgtttatg taagcagaca gttttattgt tcatgaccaa aatcccttaa
     2941 cgtgagtttt cgttccactg agcgtcagac cccgtagaaa agatcaaagg atcttcttga
     3001 gatccttttt ttctgcgcgt aatctgctgc ttgcaaacaa aaaaaccacc gctaccagcg
     3061 gtggtttgtt tgccggatca agagctacca actctttttc cgaaggtaac tggcttcagc
     3121 agagcgcaga taccaaatac tgtccttcta gtgtagccgt agttaggcca ccacttcaag
     3181 aactctgtag caccgcctac atacctcgct ctgctaatcc tgttaccagt ggctgctgcc
     3241 agtggcgata agtcgtgtct taccgggttg gactcaagac gatagttacc ggataaggcg
     3301 cagcggtcgg gctgaacggg gggttcgtgc acacagccca gcttggagcg aacgacctac
     3361 accgaactga gatacctaca gcgtgagcta tgagaaagcg ccacgcttcc cgaagggaga
     3421 aaggcggaca ggtatccggt aagcggcagg gtcggaacag gagagcgcac gagggagctt
     3481 ccagggggaa acgcctggta tctttatagt cctgtcgggt ttcgccacct ctgacttgag
     3541 cgtcgatttt tgtgatgctc gtcagggggg cggagcctat ggaaaaacgc cagcaacgcg
     3601 gcctttttac ggttcctggc cttttgctgg ccttttgctc acatgttctt tcctgcgtta
     3661 tcccctgatt ctgtggataa ccgtattacc gcctttgagt gagctgatac cgctcgccgc
     3721 agccgaacga ccgagcgcag cgagtcagtg agcgaggaag cggaagagcg cctgatgcgg
     3781 tattttctcc ttacgcatct gtgcggtatt tcacaccgca atggtgcact ctcagtacaa
     3841 tctgctctga tgccgcatag ttaagccagt atacactccg ctatcgctac gtgactgggt
     3901 catggctgcg ccccgacacc cgccaacacc cgctgacgcg ccctgacggg cttgtctgct
     3961 cccggcatcc gcttacagac aagctgtgac cgtctccggg agctgcatgt gtcagaggtt
     4021 ttcaccgtca tcaccgaaac gcgcgaggca gctgcggtaa agctcatcag cgtggtcgtg
     4081 aagcgattca cagatgtctg cctgttcatc cgcgtccagc tcgttgagtt tctccagaag
     4141 cgttaatgtc tggcttctga taaagcgggc catgttaagg gcggtttttt cctgtttggt
     4201 cactgatgcc tccgtgtaag ggggatttct gttcatgggg gtaatgatac cgatgaaacg
     4261 agagaggatg ctcacgatac gggttactga tgatgaacat gcccggttac tggaacgttg
     4321 tgagggtaaa caactggcgg tatggatgcg gcgggaccag agaaaaatca ctcagggtca
     4381 atgccagcgc ttcgttaata cagatgtagg tgttccacag ggtagccagc agcatcctgc
     4441 gatgcagatc cggaacataa tggtgcaggg cgctgacttc cgcgtttcca gactttacga
     4501 aacacggaaa ccgaagacca ttcatgttgt tgctcaggtc gcagacgttt tgcagcagca
     4561 gtcgcttcac gttcgctcgc gtatcggtga ttcattctgc taaccagtaa ggcaaccccg
     4621 ccagcctagc cgggtcctca acgacaggag cacgatcatg cgcacccgtg gggccgccat
     4681 gccggcgata atggcctgct tctcgccgaa acgtttggtg gcgggaccag tgacgaaggc
     4741 ttgagcgagg gcgtgcaaga ttccgaatac cgcaagcgac aggccgatca tcgtcgcgct
     4801 ccagcgaaag cggtcctcgc cgaaaatgac ccagagcgct gccggcacct gtcctacgag
     4861 ttgcatgata aagaagacag tcataagtgc ggcgacgata gtcatgcccc gcgcccaccg
     4921 gaaggagctg actgggttga aggctctcaa gggcatcggt cgagatcccg gtgcctaatg
     4981 agtgagctaa cttacattaa ttgcgttgcg ctcactgccc gctttccagt cgggaaacct
     5041 gtcgtgccag ctgcattaat gaatcggcca acgcgcgggg agaggcggtt tgcgtattgg
     5101 gcgccagggt ggtttttctt ttcaccagtg agacgggcaa cagctgattg cccttcaccg
     5161 cctggccctg agagagttgc agcaagcggt ccacgctggt ttgccccagc aggcgaaaat
     5221 cctgtttgat ggtggttaac ggcgggatat aacatgagct gtcttcggta tcgtcgtatc
     5281 ccactaccga gatatccgca ccaacgcgca gcccggactc ggtaatggcg cgcattgcgc
     5341 ccagcgccat ctgatcgttg gcaaccagca tcgcagtggg aacgatgccc tcattcagca
     5401 tttgcatggt ttgttgaaaa ccggacatgg cactccagtc gccttcccgt tccgctatcg
     5461 gctgaatttg attgcgagtg agatatttat gccagccagc cagacgcaga cgcgccgaga
     5521 cagaacttaa tgggcccgct aacagcgcga tttgctggtg acccaatgcg accagatgct
     5581 ccacgcccag tcgcgtaccg tcttcatggg agaaaataat actgttgatg ggtgtctggt
     5641 cagagacatc aagaaataac gccggaacat tagtgcaggc agcttccaca gcaatggcat
     5701 cctggtcatc cagcggatag ttaatgatca gcccactgac gcgttgcgcg agaagattgt
     5761 gcaccgccgc tttacaggct tcgacgccgc ttcgttctac catcgacacc accacgctgg
     5821 cacccagttg atcggcgcga gatttaatcg ccgcgacaat ttgcgacggc gcgtgcaggg
     5881 ccagactgga ggtggcaacg ccaatcagca acgactgttt gcccgccagt tgttgtgcca
     5941 cgcggttggg aatgtaattc agctccgcca tcgccgcttc cactttttcc cgcgttttcg
     6001 cagaaacgtg gctggcctgg ttcaccacgc gggaaacggt ctgataagag acaccggcat
     6061 actctgcgac atcgtataac gttactggtt tcacattcac caccctgaat tgactctctt
     6121 ccgggcgcta tcatgccata ccgcgaaagg ttttgcgcca ttcgatggtg tccgggatct
     6181 cgacgctctc ccttatgcga ctcctgcatt aggaagcagc ccagtagtag gttgaggccg
     6241 ttgagcaccg ccgccgcaag gaatggtgca tgcaaggaga tggcgcccaa cagtcccccg
     6301 gccacggggc ctgccaccat acccacgccg aaacaagcgc tcatgagccc gaagtggcga
     6361 gcccgatctt ccccatcggt gatgtcggcg atataggcgc cagcaaccgc acctgtggcg
     6421 ccggtgatgc cggccacgat gcgtccggcg tagaggatcg agatctcgat cccgcgaaat
//
