>Addgene plasmid #110259 | IQSEC2 (IQSEC2A-c001) | depositor partial sequence | sequence record 207533 | Insert Sequence
ATGCACCATCATCATCATCATCATCATCATCATTCTTCTGGTGTAGATCTGGGTACCGAGAACCTGTACT
TCCAATCCATGTGCAAACAGACCTATCAGCGTGAAACCCGTCATAGCTGGGATAGTCCGGCATTTAACAA
TGATGTTGTTCAGCGTCGTCATTATCGTATTGGTCTGAACCTGTTTAACAAGAAACCGGAAAAAGGCATC
CAGTATCTGATTGAACGTGGTTTTCTGAGCGATACACCGGTTGGTGTTGCACATTTTATTCTGGAACGTA
AAGGTCTGAGCCGTCAGATGATTGGTGAATTTCTGGGTAATCGTCAGAAACAGTTTAATCGTGATGTTCT
GGATTGCGTGGTTGATGAAATGGATTTTAGCAGCATGGATCTGGATGATGCACTGCGTAAATTTCAGAGC
CATATTCGTGTTCAGGGTGAAGCACAGAAAGTTGAACGCCTGATTGAAGCATTTAGCCAGCGTTATTGTG
TTTGTAATCCGGCACTGGTTCGTCAGTTTCGCAATCCGGATACCATTTTTATCCTGGCCTTTGCAATTAT
TCTGCTGAACACCGATATGTATAGCCCGAGCGTTAAAGCAGAACGTAAAATGAAACTGGACGACTTCATT
AAAAACCTGCGTGGTGTTGATAACGGTGAAGATATTCCGCGTGATCTGCTGGTTGGTATTTATCAGCGTA
TTCAGGGTCGTGAACTGCGTACCAATGATGATCATGTTAGCCAGGTTCAGGCAGTTGAACGTATGATTGT
TGGTAAAAAACCGGTTCTGAGCCTGCCGCATCGTCGTCTGGTTTGTTGTTGTCAGCTGTATGAAGTTCCG
GATCCGAATCGTCCGCAGCGTCTGGGTCTGCATCAGCGCGAAGTTTTTCTGTTTAATGATTTACTGGTGG
TGACCAAAATCTTCCAGAAAAAAAAGATCCTGGTGACCTATAGCTTTCGTCAGAGCTTTCCGCTGGTTGA
AATGCACATGCAGCTGTTTCAGAACAGCTATTATCAGTTTGGCATTAAACTGCTGAGCGCAGTTCCAGGT
GGTGAACGCAAAGTTCTGATTATCTTTAATGCACCGAGCCTGCAGGATCGTCTGCGTTTTACCAGCGATC
TGCGTGAAAGCATTGCCGAAGTTCAAGAGATGGAAAAATATCGTGTTGAAAGCGAGCTGGAAAAACAGAA
ATGACAGTAAAGGTGGATACGGATCCGAA
